Addgene plasmid #108773: pBW2549_pCAG-PV1-VCre-N269-L1-GID1-NLS-BGHpA
Purpose: Expresses N-terminus to aa269 of VCre recombinase fused to GID1 CID
Depositing lab: Wilson Wong. Depositing organization: Boston University Main Campus. Publication: High-performance chemical- and light-inducible recombinases in mammalian cells and mice. Weinberg BH, Cho JH, Agarwal Y, Pham NTH, Caraballo LD, Walkosz M, Ortega C, Trexler M, Tague N, Law B, Benman WKJ, Letendre J, Beal J, Wong WW. Nat Commun. 2019 Oct 24;10(1):4845. doi: 10.1038/s41467-019-12800-7. PubMed 31649244.
Backbone
  Vector backbone: pCAGGS
  Vector type: Mammalian Expression, Cre/Lox, Synthetic Biology
Growth in bacteria
  Bacterial resistance: Ampicillin, 100 μg/mL
  Growth temperature: 37°C
  Growth strain: NEB Stable
  Copy number: High Copy
Gene/Insert
  Gene/Insert name: VCre recombinase fragment N-terminus to aa269
  Species: Synthetic
  Promoter: pCAG
  Tag / fusion protein: GID1,NLS (C terminal on insert)
  Cloning method: Restriction Enzyme; 5′ cloning site MluI (not destroyed); 3′ cloning site BspEI (not destroyed)
Terms and licenses: Academic/Nonprofit Terms; Industry Terms: Not Available to Industry
Depositor comments: Please visit https://www.biorxiv.org/content/10.1101/747121v1 for bioRxiv preprint.
How to cite: pBW2549_pCAG-PV1-VCre-N269-L1-GID1-NLS-BGHpA was a gift from Wilson Wong (Addgene plasmid # 108773 ; http://n2t.net/addgene:108773 ; RRID:Addgene_108773)
