[The description below was written by a language model from this plasmid's Addgene catalogue record and the feature table of its GenBank file.]
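Description:
pBW2549_pCAG-PV1-VCre-N269-L1-GID1-NLS-BGHpA is a 7,147 bp mammalian expression plasmid built on the pCAGGS backbone. It encodes one half of a split, chemically inducible VCre recombinase. In E. coli it is propagated through a high-copy ColE1/pUC-type origin and selected with ampicillin via the beta-lactamase gene. The backbone also carries remnants of the lac promoter/operator region, an SV40 origin and an SV40 polyadenylation signal. No mammalian selection marker is annotated, which fits transient transfection use.

Expression is driven by the CAG promoter, annotated as the CMV immediate-early enhancer, the chicken beta-actin promoter and a chimeric beta-actin/beta-globin intron, which together give strong, broadly active transcription in mammalian cells. The open reading frame lies between this promoter and the bGH poly(A) signal. According to the catalogue fields, it encodes synthetic VCre from its N-terminus to amino acid 269, followed by GID1 and a C-terminal nuclear localization signal. The name suggests a linker (L1) between VCre and GID1. The feature table annotates only the SV40 NLS within this region, not the VCre or GID1 segments, and the "PV1" element in the name is not explained. The native pCAGGS rabbit beta-globin poly(A) signal remains downstream of the bGH terminator.

GID1 acts here as a chemically induced dimerization domain. The VCre fragment should be inactive on its own and regain recombinase activity only when brought together with a complementary C-terminal fragment fused to GID1's binding partner, which would be supplied from a separate construct not described in this record. The plasmid belongs to a toolkit of chemical- and light-inducible recombinases for controlled recombination in mammalian cells and mice.
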