LOCUS       Exported 7147 bp ds-DNA circular SYN 13-MAY-2021
DEFINITION  Expresses N-terminus to aa269 of VCre recombinase fused to GID1 CID.
ACCESSION   .
VERSION     .
KEYWORDS    pBW2549_pCAG-PV1-VCre-N269-L1-GID1-NLS-BGHpA
SOURCE      synthetic DNA construct
  ORGANISM  synthetic DNA construct
REFERENCE   1 (bases 1 to 7147)
  AUTHORS   Weinberg BH, Cho JH, Agarwal Y, Pham NTH, Caraballo LD, Walkosz M,
            Ortega C, Trexler M, Tague N, Law B, Benman WKJ, Letendre J, Beal J
            , Wong WW
  TITLE     High-performance chemical- and light-inducible recombinases in
            mammalian cells and mice
  JOURNAL   Nature Communications (2019) volume 10, Article number: 4845
REFERENCE   2 (bases 1 to 7147)
  AUTHORS   .
  TITLE     Direct Submission
  JOURNAL   Exported May 13, 2021 from SnapGene Server 1.1.58
            http://www.snapgene.com
FEATURES             Location/Qualifiers
     source          1..7147
                     /organism="synthetic DNA construct"
                     /mol_type="other DNA"
     primer_bind     complement(22..38)
                     /label=M13 rev
                     /note="common sequencing primer, one of multiple similar
                     variants"
     primer_bind     complement(22..38)
                     /label=M13 Reverse
                     /note="In lacZ gene. Also called M13-rev"
     primer_bind     complement(35..57)
                     /label=M13/pUC Reverse
                     /note="In lacZ gene"
     protein_bind    46..62
                     /label=lac operator
                     /bound_moiety="lac repressor encoded by lacI"
                     /note="The lac repressor binds to the lac operator to
                     inhibit transcription in E. coli. This inhibition can be
                     relieved by adding lactose or
                     isopropyl-beta-D-thiogalactopyranoside (IPTG)."
     promoter        complement(70..100)
                     /label=lac promoter
                     /note="promoter for the E. coli lac operon"
     protein_bind    115..136
                     /label=CAP binding site
                     /bound_moiety="E. coli catabolite activator protein"
                     /note="CAP binding activates transcription in the presence
                     of cAMP."
     rep_origin      221..355
                     /label=SV40 ori
                     /note="SV40 origin of replication"
     primer_bind     282..301
                     /label=SV40pro-F
                     /note="SV40 promoter/origin, forward primer"
     polyA_signal    375..509
                     /label=SV40 poly(A) signal
                     /note="SV40 polyadenylation signal"
     primer_bind     complement(412..431)
                     /label=SV40pA-R
                     /note="SV40 polyA, reverse primer"
     primer_bind     466..485
                     /label=EBV-rev
                     /note="SV40 polyA terminator, reverse primer"
     primer_bind     complement(577..594)
                     /label=L4440
                     /note="L4440 vector, forward primer"
     rep_origin      complement(748..1336)
                     /direction=LEFT
                     /label=ori
                     /note="high-copy-number ColE1/pMB1/pBR322/pUC origin of
                     replication"
     primer_bind     complement(828..847)
                     /label=pBR322ori-F
                     /note="pBR322 origin, forward primer"
     CDS             complement(1507..2367)
                     /codon_start=1
                     /gene="bla"
                     /product="beta-lactamase"
                     /label=AmpR
                     /note="confers resistance to ampicillin, carbenicillin, and
                     related antibiotics"
                     /translation="MSIQHFRVALIPFFAAFCLPVFAHPETLVKVKDAEDQLGARVGYI
                     ELDLNSGKILESFRPEERFPMMSTFKVLLCGAVLSRIDAGQEQLGRRIHYSQNDLVEYS
                     PVTEKHLTDGMTVRELCSAAITMSDNTAANLLLTTIGGPKELTAFLHNMGDHVTRLDRW
                     EPELNEAIPNDERDTTMPVAMATTLRKLLTGELLTLASRQQLIDWMEADKVAGPLLRSA
                     LPAGWFIADKSGAGERGSRGIIAALGPDGKPSRIVVIYTTGSQATMDERNRQIAEIGAS
                     LIKHW"
     primer_bind     2130..2149
                     /label=Amp-R
                     /note="Ampicillin resistance gene, reverse primer"
     promoter        complement(2368..2472)
                     /gene="bla"
                     /label=AmpR promoter
     enhancer        2503..2882
                     /label=CMV enhancer
                     /note="human cytomegalovirus immediate early enhancer"
     promoter        2884..3159
                     /label=chicken beta-actin promoter
     intron          3160..4175
                     /label=chimeric intron
                     /note="chimera between introns from chicken beta-actin and
                     rabbit beta-globin"
     primer_bind     4099..4121
                     /label=pCAGGS-5
                     /note="Chimeric intron in CAG promoter, forward primer"
     primer_bind     4183..4202
                     /label=pCAG-F
                     /note="Rabbit beta-globin intron, for pCAG plasmids,
                     forward primer"
     CDS             6194..6214
                     /codon_start=1
                     /product="nuclear localization signal of SV40 (simian virus
                     40) large T antigen"
                     /label=SV40 NLS
                     /translation="PKKKRKV"
     polyA_signal    6224..6448
                     /label=bGH poly(A) signal
                     /note="bovine growth hormone polyadenylation signal"
     primer_bind     complement(6688..6707)
                     /label=Bglob-pA-R
                     /note="Rabbit beta-globin polyA region, reverse primer"
     polyA_signal    6753..6808
                     /label=-beta-globin poly(A) signal
                     /note="rabbit beta-globin polyadenylation signal (Gil and
                     Proudfoot, 1987)"
     primer_bind     complement(6807..6826)
                     /label=rbglobpA-R
                     /note="Rabbit beta-globin polyA, reverse primer. Also
                     called rb-glob-pA-term-R"
ORIGIN
        1 cccaagcttg gcgtaatcat ggtcatagct gtttcctgtg tgaaattgtt atccgctcac
       61 aattccacac aacatacgag ccggaagcat aaagtgtaaa gcctggggtg cctaatgagt
      121 gagctaactc acattaattg cgttgcgctc actgcccgct ttccagtcgg gaaacctgtc
      181 gtgccagcgg atccgcatct caattagtca gcaaccatag tcccgcccct aactccgccc
      241 agttccgccc attctccgcc ccatggctga ctaatttttt ttatttatgc agaggccgag
      301 gccgcctcgg cctctgagct attccagaag tagtgaggag gcttttttgg aggcctaggc
      361 ttttgcaaaa agctaacttg tttattgcag cttataatgg ttacaaataa agcaatagca
      421 tcacaaattt cacaaataaa gcattttttt cactgcattc tagttgtggt ttgtccaaac
      481 tcatcaatgt atcttatcat gtctggatcc gctgcattaa tgaatcggcc aacgcgcggg
      541 gagaggcggt ttgcgtattg ggcgctcttc cgcttcctcg ctcactgact cgctgcgctc
      601 ggtcgttcgg ctgcggcgag cggtatcagc tcactcaaag gcggtaatac ggttatccac
      661 agaatcaggg gataacgcag gaaagaacat gtgagcaaaa ggccagcaaa aggccaggaa
      721 ccgtaaaaag gccgcgttgc tggcgttttt ccataggctc cgcccccctg acgagcatca
      781 caaaaatcga cgctcaagtc agaggtggcg aaacccgaca ggactataaa gataccaggc
      841 gtttccccct ggaagctccc tcgtgcgctc tcctgttccg accctgccgc ttaccggata
      901 cctgtccgcc tttctccctt cgggaagcgt ggcgctttct catagctcac gctgtaggta
      961 tctcagttcg gtgtaggtcg ttcgctccaa gctgggctgt gtgcacgaac cccccgttca
     1021 gcccgaccgc tgcgccttat ccggtaacta tcgtcttgag tccaacccgg taagacacga
     1081 cttatcgcca ctggcagcag ccactggtaa caggattagc agagcgaggt atgtaggcgg
     1141 tgctacagag ttcttgaagt ggtggcctaa ctacggctac actagaagaa cagtatttgg
     1201 tatctgcgct ctgctgaagc cagttacctt cggaaaaaga gttggtagct cttgatccgg
     1261 caaacaaacc accgctggta gcggtggttt ttttgtttgc aagcagcaga ttacgcgcag
     1321 aaaaaaagga tctcaagaag atcctttgat cttttctacg gggtctgacg ctcagtggaa
     1381 cgaaaactca cgttaaggga ttttggtcat gagattatca aaaaggatct tcacctagat
     1441 ccttttaaat taaaaatgaa gttttaaatc aatctaaagt atatatgagt aaacttggtc
     1501 tgacagttac caatgcttaa tcagtgaggc acctatctca gcgatctgtc tatttcgttc
     1561 atccatagtt gcctgactcc ccgtcgtgta gataactacg atacgggagg gcttaccatc
     1621 tggccccagt gctgcaatga taccgcgaga cccacgctca ccggctccag atttatcagc
     1681 aataaaccag ccagccggaa gggccgagcg cagaagtggt cctgcaactt tatccgcctc
     1741 catccagtct attaattgtt gccgggaagc tagagtaagt agttcgccag ttaatagttt
     1801 gcgcaacgtt gttgccattg ctacaggcat cgtggtgtca cgctcgtcgt ttggtatggc
     1861 ttcattcagc tccggttccc aacgatcaag gcgagttaca tgatccccca tgttgtgcaa
     1921 aaaagcggtt agctccttcg gtcctccgat cgttgtcaga agtaagttgg ccgcagtgtt
     1981 atcactcatg gttatggcag cactgcataa ttctcttact gtcatgccat ccgtaagatg
     2041 cttttctgtg actggtgagt actcaaccaa gtcattctga gaatagtgta tgcggcgacc
     2101 gagttgctct tgcccggcgt caatacggga taataccgcg ccacatagca gaactttaaa
     2161 agtgctcatc attggaaaac gttcttcggg gcgaaaactc tcaaggatct taccgctgtt
     2221 gagatccagt tcgatgtaac ccactcgtgc acccaactga tcttcagcat cttttacttt
     2281 caccagcgtt tctgggtgag caaaaacagg aaggcaaaat gccgcaaaaa agggaataag
     2341 ggcgacacgg aaatgttgaa tactcatact cttccttttt caatattatt gaagcattta
     2401 tcagggttat tgtctcatga gcggatacat atttgaatgt atttagaaaa ataaacaaat
     2461 aggggttccg cgcacatttc cccgaaaagt gccacctggg tcgacattga ttattgacta
     2521 gttattaata gtaatcaatt acggggtcat tagttcatag cccatatatg gagttccgcg
     2581 ttacataact tacggtaaat ggcccgcctg gctgaccgcc caacgacccc cgcccattga
     2641 cgtcaataat gacgtatgtt cccatagtaa cgccaatagg gactttccat tgacgtcaat
     2701 gggtggagta tttacggtaa actgcccact tggcagtaca tcaagtgtat catatgccaa
     2761 gtacgccccc tattgacgtc aatgacggta aatggcccgc ctggcattat gcccagtaca
     2821 tgaccttatg ggactttcct acttggcagt acatctacgt attagtcatc gctattacca
     2881 tggtcgaggt gagccccacg ttctgcttca ctctccccat ctcccccccc tccccacccc
     2941 caattttgta tttatttatt ttttaattat tttgtgcagc gatgggggcg gggggggggg
     3001 gggcgcgcgc caggcggggc ggggcggggc gaggggcggg gcggggcgag gcggaaaggt
     3061 gcggcggcag ccaatcagag cggcgcgctc cgaaagtttc cttttatggc gaggcggcgg
     3121 cggcggcggc cctataaaaa gcgaagcgcg cggcgggcgg gagtcgctgc gttgccttcg
     3181 ccccgtgccc cgctccgcgc cgcctcgcgc cgcccgcccc ggctctgact gaccgcgtta
     3241 ctcccacagg tgagcgggcg ggacggccct tctcctccgg gctgtaatta gcgcttggtt
     3301 taatgacggc tcgtttcttt tctgtggctg cgtgaaagcc ttaaagggct ccgggagggc
     3361 cctttgtgcg ggggggagcg gctcgggggg tgcgtgcgtg tgtgtgtgcg tggggagcgc
     3421 cgcgtgcggc tccgcgctgc ccggcggctg tgagcgctgc gggcgcggcg cggggctttg
     3481 tgcgctccgc agtgtgcgcg aggggagcgc ggccgggggc ggtgccccgc ggtgcggggg
     3541 gggctgcgag gggaacaaag gctgcgtgcg gggtgtgtgc gtgggggggt gagcaggggg
     3601 tgtgggcgcg gcggtcgggc tgtaaccccc ccctgcaccc ccctccccga gttgctgagc
     3661 acggcccggc ttcgggtgcg gggctccgta cggggcgtgg cgcggggctc gccgtgccgg
     3721 gcggggggtg gcggcaggtg ggggtgccgg gcggggcggg gccgcctcgg gccggggagg
     3781 gctcggggga ggggcgcggc ggcccccgga gcgccggcgg ctgtcgaggc gcggcgagcc
     3841 gcagccattg ccttttatgg taatcgtgcg agagggcgca gggacttcct ttgtcccaaa
     3901 tctgtgcgga gccgaaatct gggaggcgcc gccgcacccc ctctagcggg cgcggggcga
     3961 agcggtgcgg cgccggcagg aaggaaatgg gcggggaggg ccttcgtgcg tcgccgcgcc
     4021 gccgtcccct tctccctctc cagcctcggg gctgtccgcg gggggacggc tgccttcggg
     4081 ggggacgggg cagggcgggg ttcggcttct ggcgtgtgac cggcggctct agagcctctg
     4141 ctaaccatgt tcatgccttc ttctttttcc tacagctcct gggcaacgtg ctggttattg
     4201 tgctgtctca tcattttggc aaagaattga ttaattcgag cgaaggcgcg cccattactc
     4261 gcatccattc tcaggctgtc tcgtctcgtc tcgcacgcgt gccgccacca tgatcgagaa
     4321 ccagctgagc ctgctgggcg acttttctgg cgtgcggccc gacgatgtga aaaccgccat
     4381 tcaggccgcc cagaaaaagg gcatcaacgt ggccgagaac gagcagttca aggccgcctt
     4441 cgagcatctg ctgaacgagt tcaagaagcg ggaagagaga tacagcccca acaccctgcg
     4501 gcggctggaa agcgcctgga cctgcttcgt ggattggtgc ctggccaacc acagacacag
     4561 cctgcctgcc acccccgata ccgtggaagc cttcttcatc gagcgggccg aggaactgca
     4621 ccggaacacc ctgagcgtgt acagatgggc catcagccgg gtgcacagag tggccggatg
     4681 ccctgatccc tgcctggaca tctacgtgga agatcggctg aaggccattg cccggaagaa
     4741 agtgcgggaa ggcgaggccg tgaagcaggc cagccctttc aacgagcagc atctgctgaa
     4801 gctgaccagc ctgtggtaca gaagcgacaa gctgctgctg cggcggaacc tggctctgct
     4861 ggctgtggcc tacgagagca tgctgagagc cagcgagctg gccaacatcc gggtgtccga
     4921 tatggaactg gccggcgacg gaaccgccat cctgaccatc cctatcacca agaccaacca
     4981 ctccggcgag cccgatacct gcatcctgtc ccaggatgtg gtgtccctgc tgatggacta
     5041 caccgaggcc ggcaagctgg atatgagcag cgacggcttc ctgttcgtgg gcgtgtccaa
     5101 gcacaacacc tgtatctccg gagggtctgg ctccggatca agtggtggca gcggtaccat
     5161 ggccgccagc gacgaagtga acctgatcga gagcagaacc gtggtgcccc tgaacacctg
     5221 ggtgctgatc tccaacttca aggtggccta caacatcctg cggaggcccg acggcacctt
     5281 caacagacac ctggccgagt acctggaccg gaaagtgacc gccaacgcca accctgtgga
     5341 cggcgtgttc agcttcgacg tgctgatcga ccggcggatc aacctgctga gccgggtgta
     5401 cagacccgcc tacgccgatc aggaacagcc cccctctatc ctggatctgg aaaagcccgt
     5461 ggatggcgac atcgtgcccg tgatcctgtt cttccacggc ggcagctttg cccacagcag
     5521 cgccaatagc gccatctacg acaccctgtg cagacggctc gtgggcctgt gcaaatgcgt
     5581 ggtggtgtcc gtgaactacc gcagagcccc cgagaaccct tacccctgcg cctacgatga
     5641 tggctggatc gccctgaact gggtcaacag cagaagctgg ctgaagtcca agaaagacag
     5701 caaggtgcac atctttctgg ccggcgatag cagcggcggc aatatcgccc ataacgtggc
     5761 cctgagagcc ggcgagtctg gcatcgatgt gctgggcaat atcctgctga accccatgtt
     5821 cggcggcaac gagcggaccg agagcgagaa gtctctggac ggcaagtact tcgtgaccgt
     5881 gcgggaccgg gactggtact ggaaggcctt tctgcccgag ggcgaggaca gagagcaccc
     5941 cgcctgcaat cccttcagcc ccagaggcaa aagcctggaa ggcgtgtcct tcccaaagtc
     6001 cctggtggtg gtggccggcc tggacctgat cagagattgg cagctggcct atgccgaggg
     6061 cctgaagaaa gccggccagg aagtgaagct gatgcacctg gaaaaggcca ccgtgggctt
     6121 ctacctgctg cccaacaaca accacttcca caacgtgatg gacgagatca gcgccttcgt
     6181 gaacgccgag tgccccaaga aaaagcggaa ggtgtgagaa ttcctgtgcc ttctagttgc
     6241 cagccatctg ttgtttgccc ctcccccgtg ccttccttga ccctggaagg tgccactccc
     6301 actgtccttt cctaataaaa tgaggaaatt gcatcgcatt gtctgagtag gtgtcattct
     6361 attctggggg gtggggtggg gcaggacagc aagggggagg attgggaaga caatagcagg
     6421 catgctgggg atgcggtggg ctctatggct tctgaggcgg aaagaaccag ctggggctct
     6481 agggggtatc cccacgcgcc ctgtagcgtg taccgctggg agttcgtaga cggaaacaaa
     6541 cgcagaatcc aagcgcggcc gcccaggata catagattac cacaactccg agcccttcca
     6601 ccgctagcgc actcctcagg tgcaggctgc ctatcagaag gtggtggctg gtgtggccaa
     6661 tgccctggct cacaaatacc actgagatct ttttccctct gccaaaaatt atggggacat
     6721 catgaagccc cttgagcatc tgacttctgg ctaataaagg aaatttattt tcattgcaat
     6781 agtgtgttgg aattttttgt gtctctcact cggaaggaca tatgggaggg caaatcattt
     6841 aaaacatcag aatgagtatt tggtttagag tttggcaaca tatgcccata tgctggctgc
     6901 catgaacaaa ggttggctat aaagaggtca tcagtatatg aaacagcccc ctgctgtcca
     6961 ttccttattc catagaaaag ccttgacttg aggttagatt ttttttatat tttgttttgt
     7021 gttatttttt tctttaacat ccctaaaatt ttccttacat gttttactag ccagattttt
     7081 cctcctctcc tgactactcc cagtcatagc tgtccctctt ctcttatgga gatccctcga
     7141 cctgcag
//
