>Addgene plasmid #108773 | pBW2549_pCAG-PV1-VCre-N269-L1-GID1-NLS-BGHpA | addgene partial sequence | sequence record 217241 | Addgene Partial NGS Result
TGCACCCCCCTCCCCGAGTTGCTGAGCACGGCCCGGCTTCGGGTGCGGGGCTCCGTACGGGGCGTGGCGC
GGGGCTCGCCGTGCCGGGCGGGGGGTGGCGGCAGGTGGGGGTGCCGGGCGGGGCGGGGCCGCCTCGGGCC
GGGGAGGGCTCGGGGGAGGGGCGCGGCGGCCCCCGGAGCGCCGGCGGCTGTCGAGGCGCGGCGAGCCGCA
GCCATTGCCTTTTATGGTAATCGTGCGAGAGGGCGCAGGGACTTCCTTTGTCCCAAATCTGTGCGGAGCC
GAAATCTGGGAGGCGCCGCCGCACCCCCTCTAGCGGGCGCGGGGCGAAGCGGTGCGGCGCCGGCAGGAAG
GAAATGGGCGGGGAGGGCCTTCGTGCGTCGCCGCGCCGCCGTCCCCTTCTCCCTCTCCAGCCTCGGGGCT
GTCCGCGGGGGGACGGCTGCCTTCGGGGGGGACGGGGCAGGGCGGGGTTCGGCTTCTGGCGTGTGACCGG
CGGCTCTAGAGCCTCTGCTAACCATGTTCATGCCTTCTTCTTTTTCCTACAGCTCCTGGGCAACGTGCTG
GTTATTGTGCTGTCTCATCATTTTGGCAAAGAATTGATTAATTCGAGCGAAGGCGCGCCCATTACTCGCA
TCCATTCTCAGGCTGTCTCGTCTCGTCTCGCACGCGTGCCGCCACCATGATCGAGAACCAGCTGAGCCTG
CTGGGCGACTTTTCTGGCGTGCGGCCCGACGATGTGAAAACCGCCATTCAGGCCGCCCAGAAAAAGGGCA
TCAACGTGGCCGAGAACGAGCAGTTCAAGGCCGCCTTCGAGCATCTGCTGAACGAGTTCAAGAAGCGGGA
AGAGAGATACAGCCCCAACACCCTGCGGCGGCTGGAAAGCGCCTGGACCTGCTTCGTGGATTGGTGCCTG
GCCAACCACAGACACAGCCTGCCTGCCACCCCCGATACCGTGGAAGCCTTCTTCATCGAGCGGGCCGAGG
AACTGCACCGGAACACCCTGAGCGTGTACAGATGGGCCATCAGCCGGGTGCACAGAGTGGCCGGATGCCC
TGATCCCTGCCTGGACATCTACGTGGAAGATCGGCTGAAGGCCATTGCCCGGAAGAAAGTGCGGGAAGGC
GAGGCCGTGAAGCAGGCCAGCCCTTTCAACGAGCAGCATCTGCTGAAGCTGACCAGCCTGTGGTACAGAA
GCGACAAGCTGCTGCTGCGGCGGAACCTGGCTCTGCTGGCTGTGGCCTACGAGAGCATGCTGAGAGCCAG
CGAGCTGGCCAACATCCGGGTGTCCGATATGGAACTGGCCGGCGACGGAACCGCCATCCTGACCATCCCT
ATCACCAAGACCAACCACTCCGGCGAGCCCGATACCTGCATCCTGTCCCAGGATGTGGTGTCCCTGCTGA
TGGACTACACCGAGGCCGGCAAGCTGGATATGAGCAGCGACGGCTTCCTGTTCGTGGGCGTGTCCAAGCA
CAACACCTGTATCTCCGGAGGGTCTGGCTCCGGATCAAGTGGTGGCAGCGGTACCATGGCCGCCAGCGAC
GAAGTGAACCTGATCGAGAGCAGAACCGTGGTGCCCCTGAACACCTGGGTGCTGATCTCCAACTTCAAGG
TGGCCTACAACATCCTGCGGAGGCCCGACGGCACCTTCAACAGACACCTGGCCGAGTACCTGGACCGGAA
AGTGACCGCCAACGCCAACCCTGTGGACGGCGTGTTCAGCTTCGACGTGCTGATCGACCGGCGGATCAAC
CTGCTGAGCCGGGTGTACAGACCCGCCTACGCCGATCAGGAACAGCCCCCCTCTATCCTGGATCTGGAAA
AGCCCGTGGATGGCGACATCGTGCCCGTGATCCTGTTCTTCCACGGCGGCAGCTTTGCCCACAGCAGCGC
CAATAGCGCCATCTACGACACCCTGTGCAGACGGCTCGTGGGCCTGTGCAAATGCGTGGTGGTGTCCGTG
AACTACCGCAGAGCCCCCGAGAACCCTTACCCCTGCGCCTACGATGATGGCTGGATCGCCCTGAACTGGG
TCAACAGCAGAAGCTGGCTGAAGTCCAAGAAAGACAGCAAGGTGCACATCTTTCTGGCCGGCGATAGCAG
CGGCGGCAATATCGCCCATAACGTGGCCCTGAGAGCCGGCGAGTCTGGCATCGATGTGCTGGGCAATATC
CTGCTGAACCCCATGTTCGGCGGCAACGAGCGGACCGAGAGCGAGAAGTCTCTGGACGGCAAGTACTTCG
TGACCGTGCGGGACCGGGACTGGTACTGGAAGGCCTTTCTGCCCGAGGGCGAGGACAGAGAGCACCCCGC
CTGCAATCCCTTCAGCCCCAGAGGCAAAAGCCTGGAAGGCGTGTCCTTCCCAAAGTCCCTGGTGGTGGTG
GCCGGCCTGGACCTGATCAGAGATTGGCAGCTGGCCTATGCCGAGGGCCTGAAGAAAGCCGGCCAGGAAG
TGAAGCTGATGCACCTGGAAAAGGCCACCGTGGGCTTCTACCTGCTGCCCAACAACAACCACTTCCACAA
CGTGATGGACGAGATCAGCGCCTTCGTGAACGCCGAGTGCCCCAAGAAAAAGCGGAAGGTGTGAGAATTC
CTGTGCCTTCTAGTTGCCAGCCATCTGTTGTTTGCCCCTCCCCCGTGCCTTCCTTGACCCTGGAAGGTGC
CACTCCCACTGTCCTTTCCTAATAAAATGAGGAAATTGCATCGCATTGTCTGAGTAGGTGTCATTCTATT
CTGGGGGGTGGGGTGGGGCAGGACAGCAAGGGGGAGGATTGGGAAGACAATAGCAGGCATGCTGGGGATG
CGGTGGGCTCTATGGCTTCTGAGGCGGAAAGAACCAGCTGGGGCTCTAGGGGGTATCCCCACGCGCCCTG
TAGCGTGTACCGCTGGGAGTTCGTAGACGGAAACAAACGCAGAATCCAAGCGCGGCCGCCCAGGATACAT
AGATTACCACAACTCCGAGCCCTTCCACCGCTAGCGCACTCCTCAGGTGCAGGCTGCCTATCAGAAGGTG
GTGGCTGGTGTGGCCAATGCCCTGGCTCACAAATACCACTGAGATCTTTTTCCCTCTGCCAAAAATTATG
GGGACATCATGAAGCCCCTTGAGCATCTGACTTCTGGCTAATAAAGGAAATTTATTTTCATTGCAATAGT
GTGTTGGAATTTTTTGTGTCTCTCACTCGGAAGGACATATGGGAGGGCAAATCATTTAAAACATCAGAAT
GAGTATTTGGTTTAGAGTTTGGCAACATATGCCCATATGCTGGCTGCCATGAACAAAGGTTGGCTATAAA
GAGGTCATCAGTATATGAAACAGCCCCCTGCTGTCCATTCCTTATTCCATAGAAAAGCCTTGACTTGAGG
TTAGATTTTTTTTATATTTTGTTTTGTGTTATTTTTTTCTTTAACATCCCTAAAATTTTCCTTACATGTT
TTACTAGCCAGATTTTTCCTCCTCTCCTGACTACTCCCAGTCATAGCTGTCCCTCTTCTCTTATGGAGAT
CCCTCGACCTGCAGCCCAAGCTTGGCGTAATCATGGTCATAGCTGTTTCCTGTGTGAAATTGTTATCCGC
TCACAATTCCACACAACATACGAGCCGGAAGCATAAAGTGTAAAGCCTGGGGTGCCTAATGAGTGAGCTA
ACTCACATTAATTGCGTTGCGCTCACTGCCCGCTTTCCAGTCGGGAAACCTGTCGTGCCAGCGGATCCGC
ATCTCAATTAGTCAGCAACCATAGTCCCGCCCCTAACTCCGCCCAGTTCCGCCCATTCTCCGCCCCATGG
CTGACTAATTTTTTTTATTTATGCAGAGGCCGAGGCCGCCTCGGCCTCTGAGCTATTCCAGAAGTAGTGA
GGAGGCTTTTTTGGAGGCCTAGGCTTTTGCAAAAAGCTAACTTGTTTATTGCAGCTTATAATGGTTACAA
ATAAAGCAATAGCATCACAAATTTCACAAATAAAGCATTTTTTTCACTGCATTCTAGTTGTGGTTTGTCC
AAACTCATCAATGTATCTTATCATGTCTGGATCCGCTGCATTAATGAATCGGCCAACGCGCGGGGAGAGG
CGGTTTGCGTATTGGGCGCTCTTCCGCTTCCTCGCTCACTGACTCGCTGCGCTCGGTCGTTCGGCTGCGG
CGAGCGGTATCAGCTCACTCAAAGGCGGTAATACGGTTATCCACAGAATCAGGGGATAACGCAGGAAAGA
ACATGTGAGCAAAAGGCCAGCAAAAGGCCAGGAACCGTAAAAAGGCCGCGTTGCTGGCGTTTTTCCATAG
GCTCCGCCCCCCTGACGAGCATCACAAAAATCGACGCTCAAGTCAGAGGTGGCGAAACCCGACAGGACTA
TAAAGATACCAGGCGTTTCCCCCTGGAAGCTCCCTCGTGCGCTCTCCTGTTCCGACCCTGCCGCTTACCG
GATACCTGTCCGCCTTTCTCCCTTCGGGAAGCGTGGCGCTTTCTCATAGCTCACGCTGTAGGTATCTCAG
TTCGGTGTAGGTCGTTCGCTCCAAGCTGGGCTGTGTGCACGAACCCCCCGTTCAGCCCGACCGCTGCGCC
TTATCCGGTAACTATCGTCTTGAGTCCAACCCGGTAAGACACGACTTATCGCCACTGGCAGCAGCCACTG
GTAACAGGATTAGCAGAGCGAGGTATGTAGGCGGTGCTACAGAGTTCTTGAAGTGGTGGCCTAACTACGG
CTACACTAGAAGAACAGTATTTGGTATCTGCGCTCTGCTGAAGCCAGTTACCTTCGGAAAAAGAGTTGGT
AGCTCTTGATCCGGCAAACAAACCACCGCTGGTAGCGGTGGTTTTTTTGTTTGCAAGCAGCAGATTACGC
GCAGAAAAAAAGGATCTCAAGAAGATCCTTTGATCTTTTCTACGGGGTCTGACGCTCAGTGGAACGAAAA
CTCACGTTAAGGGATTTTGGTCATGAGATTATCAAAAAGGATCTTCACCTAGATCCTTTTAAATTAAAAA
TGAAGTTTTAAATCAATCTAAAGTATATATGAGTAAACTTGGTCTGACAGTTACCAATGCTTAATCAGTG
AGGCACCTATCTCAGCGATCTGTCTATTTCGTTCATCCATAGTTGCCTGACTCCCCGTCGTGTAGATAAC
TACGATACGGGAGGGCTTACCATCTGGCCCCAGTGCTGCAATGATACCGCGAGACCCACGCTCACCGGCT
CCAGATTTATCAGCAATAAACCAGCCAGCCGGAAGGGCCGAGCGCAGAAGTGGTCCTGCAACTTTATCCG
CCTCCATCCAGTCTATTAATTGTTGCCGGGAAGCTAGAGTAAGTAGTTCGCCAGTTAATAGTTTGCGCAA
CGTTGTTGCCATTGCTACAGGCATCGTGGTGTCACGCTCGTCGTTTGGTATGGCTTCATTCAGCTCCGGT
TCCCAACGATCAAGGCGAGTTACATGATCCCCCATGTTGTGCAAAAAAGCGGTTAGCTCCTTCGGTCCTC
CGATCGTTGTCAGAAGTAAGTTGGCCGCAGTGTTATCACTCATGGTTATGGCAGCACTGCATAATTCTCT
TACTGTCATGCCATCCGTAAGATGCTTTTCTGTGACTGGTGAGTACTCAACCAAGTCATTCTGAGAATAG
TGTATGCGGCGACCGAGTTGCTCTTGCCCGGCGTCAATACGGGATAATACCGCGCCACATAGCAGAACTT
TAAAAGTGCTCATCATTGGAAAACGTTCTTCGGGGCGAAAACTCTCAAGGATCTTACCGCTGTTGAGATC
CAGTTCGATGTAACCCACTCGTGCACCCAACTGATCTTCAGCATCTTTTACTTTCACCAGCGTTTCTGGG
TGAGCAAAAACAGGAAGGCAAAATGCCGCAAAAAAGGGAATAAGGGCGACACGGAAATGTTGAATACTCA
TACTCTTCCTTTTTCAATATTATTGAAGCATTTATCAGGGTTATTGTCTCATGAGCGGATACATATTTGA
ATGTATTTAGAAAAATAAACAAATAGGGGTTCCGCGCACATTTCCCCGAAAAGTGCCACCTGGGTCGACA
TTGATTATTGACTAGTTATTAATAGTAATCAATTACGGGGTCATTAGTTCATAGCCCATATATGGAGTTC
CGCGTTACATAACTTACGGTAAATGGCCCGCCTGGCTGACCGCCCAACGACCCCCGCCCATTGACGTCAA
TAATGACGTATGTTCCCATAGTAACGCCAATAGGGACTTTCCATTGACGTCAATGGGTGGAGTATTTACG
GTAAACTGCCCACTTGGCAGTACATCAAGTGTATCATATGCCAAGTACGCCCCCTATTGACGTCAATGAC
GGTAAATGGCCCGCCTGGCATTATGCCCAGTACATGACCTTATGGGACTTTCCTACTTGGCAGTACATCT
ACGTATTAGTCATCGCTATTACCATGGTCGAGGTGAGCCCCACGTTCTGCTTCACTCTCCCCATCTCCCC
CCCCTCCCCACCCCCAATTTTGTATTTATTTATTTTTTAATTATTTTGTGCAGCGATGGGGGCGGGGGGG
GGGG
